>Addgene plasmid #147814 | pT7-EGFP-C1-HsDCP2-G96PV97P_V | depositor full sequence | sequence record 290261 | Full Sequence
GAGTTCCGCGTTACATAACTTACGGTAAATGGCCCGCCTGGCTGACCGCCCAACGACCCCCGCCCATTGA
CGTCAATAATGACGTATGTTCCCATAGTAACGCCAATAGGGACTTTCCATTGACGTCAATGGGTGGAGTA
TTTACGGTAAACTGCCCACTTGGCAGTACATCAAGTGTATCATATGCCAAGTACGCCCCCTATTGACGTC
AATGACGGTAAATGGCCCGCCTGGCATTATGCCCAGTACATGACCTTATGGGACTTTCCTACTTGGCAGT
ACATCTACGTATTAGTCATCGCTATTACCATGGTGATGCGGTTTTGGCAGTACATCAATGGGCGTGGATA
GCGGTTTGACTCACGGGGATTTCCAAGTCTCCACCCCATTGACGTCAATGGGAGTTTGTTTTGGCACCAA
AATCAACGGGACTTTCCAAAATGTCGTAACAACTCCGCCCCATTGACGCAAATGGGCGGTAGGCGTGTAC
GGTGGGAGGTCTATATAAGCAGAGCTCTCTGGCTAACTAGAGAACCCACTGCTTACTGGCTTATCGAAAT
TAATACGACTCACTATAGGGAGACCCAAGCTCTAGCGCTACCGGTCGCCACCATGGTGAGCAAGGGCGAG
GAGCTGTTCACCGGGGTGGTGCCCATCCTGGTCGAGCTGGACGGCGACGTAAACGGCCACAAGTTCAGCG
TGTCCGGCGAGGGCGAGGGCGATGCCACCTACGGCAAGCTGACCCTGAAGTTCATCTGCACCACCGGCAA
GCTGCCCGTGCCCTGGCCCACCCTCGTGACCACCCTGACCTACGGCGTGCAGTGCTTCAGCCGCTACCCC
GACCACATGAAGCAGCACGACTTCTTCAAGTCCGCCATGCCCGAAGGCTACGTCCAGGAGCGCACCATCT
TCTTCAAGGACGACGGCAACTACAAGACCCGCGCCGAGGTGAAGTTCGAGGGCGACACCCTGGTGAACCG
CATCGAGCTGAAGGGCATCGACTTCAAGGAGGACGGCAACATCCTGGGGCACAAGCTGGAGTACAACTAC
AACAGCCACAACGTCTATATCATGGCCGACAAGCAGAAGAACGGCATCAAGGTGAACTTCAAGATCCGCC
ACAACATCGAGGACGGCAGCGTGCAGCTCGCCGACCACTACCAGCAGAACACCCCCATCGGCGACGGCCC
CGTGCTGCTGCCCGACAACCACTACCTGAGCACCCAGTCCGCCCTGAGCAAAGACCCCAACGAGAAGCGC
GATCACATGGTCCTGCTGGAGTTCGTGACCGCCGCCGGGATCACTCTCGGCATGGACGAGCTGTACAAGT
CCGGACTCAGATCTATGGAGACCAAACGGGTGGAGATTCCCGGCAGCGTCCTGGACGATCTCTGCAGCCG
ATTTATTTTGCATATTCCCAGCGAGGAAAGAGACAATGCAATCCGAGTGTGTTTTCAGATTGAACTTGCC
CATTGGTTTTACTTGGATTTCTACATGCAGAACACACCAGGATTACCTCAGTGTGGGATAAGAGACTTTG
CTAAAGCTGTCTTCAGTCATTGTCCGTTTTTGCTGCCTCAAGGTGAAGATGTGGAAAAAGTTTTGGATGA
ATGGAAGGAATATAAAATGCCACCACCAACATATGGTGCAATTATTCTTGATGAGACACTTGAAAATGTA
CTACTGGTTCAGGGGTACCTAGCAAAATCAGGCTGGGGATTTCCAAAAGGAAAAGTAAATAAAGAAGAAG
CTCCTCATGATTGTGCTGCTAGAGAGGTCTTTGAAGAAACTGGTTTTGATATCAAAGACTATATTTGTAA
GGATGATTACATTGAACTTCGAATCAATGACCAGCTTGCTCGTTTGTACATCATTCCAGGAATTCCAAAA
GACACAAAATTTAACCCAAAAACTAGAAGAGAAATTCGGAACATTGAGTGGTTCTCTATTGAGAAATTGC
CTTGTCATAGAAATGATATGACCCCCAAATCCAAACTTGGTTTGGCACCTAACAAATTTTTTATGGCCAT
TCCCTTTATCAGACCATTAAGGGACTGGCTTTCTCGAAGATTTGGCGATTCCTCAGACAGTGACAATGGA
TTTTCCTCAACTGGTAGCACGCCGGCTAAACCCACTGTGGAAAAATTGAGTCGAACCAAATTCCGCCACA
GTCAGCAGTTATTTCCTGACGGTTCTCCTGGTGACCAGTGGGTAAAGCACAGGCAACCACTGCAGCAAAA
GCCATATAATAATCATTCTGAAATGTCTGACCTTTTAAAAGGAAAGAATCAAAGTATGAGGGGAAATGGC
AGAAAACAGTATCAAGATTCACCTAATCAAAAGAAAAGAACAAATGGGCTTCAGCCAGCAAAGCAGCAGA
ATTCTTTGATGAAGTGTGAAAAGAAACTTCATCCACGGAAACTTCAGGATAATTTTGAAACAGATGCTGT
ATATGACTTGCCTAGCTCCAGTGAAGACCAGTTGCTAGAACATGCCGAGGGACAGCCCGTGGCATGTAAT
GGACATTGCAAGTTCCCCTTTTCATCCAGAGCCTTTTTGAGTTTCAAGTTTGACCATAATGCTATAATGA
AAATCTTGGACCTTTGAGGATCCACCGGATCTAGATAACTGATCATAATCAGCCATACCACATTTGTAGA
GGTTTTACTTGCTTTAAAAAACCTCCCACACCTCCCCCTGAACCTGAAACATAAAATGAATGCAATTGTT
GTTGTTAACTTGTTTATTGCAGCTTATAATGGTTACAAATAAAGCAATAGCATCACAAATTTCACAAATA
AAGCATTTTTTTCACTGCATTCTAGTTGTGGTTTGTCCAAACTCATCAATGTATCTTAACGCGTAAATTG
TAAGCGTTAATATTTTGTTAAAATTCGCGTTAAATTTTTGTTAAATCAGCTCATTTTTTAACCAATAGGC
CGAAATCGGCAAAATCCCTTATAAATCAAAAGAATAGACCGAGATAGGGT
[37 nt withheld, positions 2991-3027]
AAAGAACGTGGACTCCAACGTCAAAGG
[49 nt withheld, positions 3055-3103]
T
[91 nt withheld, positions 3105-3195]
G
[124 nt withheld, positions 3197-3320]
CAGGTGGCACTTTTCGGGGAAATGTGCGCGGAACCCCTATTTGTTTATTTTTCTAAATACATTCAAATAT
GTATCCGCTCATGAGACAATAACCCTGATAAATGCTTCAATAATATTGAAAAAGGAAGAGTCCTGAGGCG
GAAAGAACCAGCTGTGGAATGTGTGTCAGTTAGGGTGTGGAAAGTCCCCAGGCTCCCCAGCAGGCAGAAG
TATGCAAAGCATGCATCTCAATTAGTCAGCAACCAGGTGTGGAAAGTCCCCAGGCTCCCCAGCAGGCAGA
AGTATGCAAAGCATGCATCTCAATTAGTCAGCAACCATAGTCCCGCCCCTAACTCCGCCCATCCCGCCCC
TAACTCCGCCCAGTTCCGCCCATTCTCCGCCCCATGGCTGACTAATTTTTTTTATTTATGCAGAGGCCGA
GGCCGCCTCGGCCTCTGAGCTATTCCAGAAGTAGTGAGGAGGCTTTTTTGGAGGCCTAGGCTTTTGCAAA
GATCGATCAAGAGACAGGATGAGGATCGTTTCGCATGATTGAACAAGATGGATTGCACGCAGGTTCTCCG
GCCGCTTGGGTGGAGAGGCTATTCGGCTATGACTGGGCACAACAGACAATCGGCTGCTCTGATGCCGCCG
TGTTCCGGCTGTCAGCGCAGGGGCGCCCGGTTCTTTTTGTCAAGACCGACCTGTCCGGTGCCCTGAATGA
ACTGCAAGACGAGGCAGCGCGGCTATCGTGGCTGGCCACGACGGGCGTTCCTTGCGCAGCTGTGCTCGAC
GTTGTCACTGAAGCGGGAAGGGACTGGCTGCTATTGGGCGAAGTGCCGGGGCAGGATCTCCTGTCATCTC
ACCTTGCTCCTGCCGAGAAAGTATCCATCATGGCTGATGCAATGCGGCGGCTGCATACGCTTGATCCGGC
TACCTGCCCATTCGACCACCAAGCGAAACATCGCATCGAGCGAGCACGTACTCGGATGGAAGCCGGTCTT
GTCGATCAGGATGATCTGGACGAAGAGCATCAGGGGCTCGCGCCAGCCGAACTGTTCGCCAGGCTCAAGG
CGAGCATGCCCGACGGCGAGGATCTCGTCGTGACCCATGGCGATGCCTGCTTGCCGAATATCATGGTGGA
AAATGGCCGCTTTTCTGGATTCATCGACTGTGGCCGGCTGGGTGTGGCGGACCGCTATCAGGACATAGCG
TTGGCTACCCGTGATATTGCTGAAGAGCTTGGCGGCGAATGGGCTGACCGCTTCCTCGTGCTTTACGGTA
TCGCCGCTCCCGATTCGCAGCGCATCGCCTTCTATCGCCTTCTTGACGAGTTCTTCTGAGCGGGACTCTG
GGGTTCGAAATGACCGACCAAGCGACGCCCAACCTGCCATCACGAGATTTCGATTCCACCGCCGCCTTCT
ATGAAAGGTTGGGCTTCGGAATCGTTTTCCGGGACGCCGGCTGGATGATCCTCCAGCGCGGGGATCTCAT
GCTGGAGTTCTTCGCCCACCCTAGGGGGAGGCTAACTGAAACACGGAAGGAGACAATACCGGAAGGAACC
CGCGCTATGACGGCAATAAAAAGACAGAATAAAACGCACGGTGTTGGGTCGTTTGTTCATAAACGCGGGG
TTCGGTCCCAGGGCTGGCACTCTGTCGATACCCCACCGAGACCCCATTGGGGCCAATACGCCCGCGTTTC
TTCCTTTTCCCCACCCCACCCCCCAAGTTCGGGTGAAGGCCCAGGGCTCGCAGCCAACGTCGGGGCGGCA
GGCCCTGCCATAGCCTCAGGTTACTCATATATACTTTAGATTGATTTAAAACTTCATTTTTAATTTAAAA
GGATCTAGGTGAAGATCCTTTTTGATAATCTCATGACCAAAATCCCTTAACGTGAGTTTTCGTTCCACTG
AGCGTCAGACCCCGTAGAAAAGATCAAAGGATCTTCTTGAGATCCTTTTTTTCTGCGCGTAATCTGCTGC
TTGCAAACAAAAAAACCACCGCTACCAGCGGTGGTTTGTTTGCCGGATCAAGAGCTACCAACTCTTTTTC
CGAAGGTAACTGGCTTCAGCAGAGCGCAGATACCAAATACTGTCCTTCTAGTGTAGCCGTAGTTAGGCCA
CCACTTCAAGAACTCTGTAGCACCGCCTACATACCTCGCTCTGCTAATCCTGTTACCAGTGGCTGCTGCC
AGTGGCGATAAGTCGTGTCTTACCGGGTTGGACTCAAGACGATAGTTACCGGATAAGGCGCAGCGGTCGG
GCTGAACGGGGGGTTCGTGCACACAGCCCAGCTTGGAGCGAACGACCTACACCGAACTGAGATACCTACA
GCGTGAGCTATGAGAAAGCGCCACGCTTCCCGAAGGGAGAAAGGCGGACAGGTATCCGGTAAGCGGCAGG
GTCGGAACAGGAGAGCGCACGAGGGAGCTTCCAGGGGGAAACGCCTGGTATCTTTATAGTCCTGTCGGGT
TTCGCCACCTCTGACTTGAGCGTCGATTTTTGTGATGCTCGTCAGGGGGGCGGAGCCTATGGAAAAACGC
CAGCAACGCGGCCTTTTTACGGTTCCTGGCCTTTTGCTGGCCTTTTGCTCACATGTTCTTTCCTGCGTTA
TCCCCTGATTCTGTGGATAACCGTATTACCGCCATGCATTAGTTATTAATAGTAATCAATTACGGGGTCA
TTAGTTCATAGCCCATATATG
Features (pLannotate 1.2.2; 17 found; start..end, strand, type, name):
      9..312     +  enhancer       CMV enhancer: human cytomegalovirus immediate early enhancer
    313..516     +  promoter       CMV promoter: human cytomegalovirus (CMV) immediate early promoter
    512..545     +  LTR            5' LTR (truncated) (fragment): truncated 5' long terminal repeat (LTR) from HIV-1
    561..579     +  promoter       T7 promoter: promoter for bacteriophage T7 RNA polymerase
    613..1329    +  CDS            EGFP: EGFP is a basic (constitutively fluorescent) green fluorescent protein published in 1996, derived from Aequorea victoria. It is reported to be a rapidly-maturing weak dimer with moderate acid sensitivity.
   1345..2604    +  CDS            DCP2: DCP2_HUMAN - Also known as NUDT20. Experimental evidence at protein level: Swiss-Prot protein existence level 1. Decapping metalloenzyme that catalyzes the cleavage of the cap structure on mRNAs (PubMed:12417715, PubMed:12218187, PubMed:12923261, PubMed:21070968, PubMed:28002401). Removes the 7- methyl guanine cap structure from mRNA molecules, yielding a 5'- phosphorylated mRNA fragment and 7m-GDP (PubMed:12486012, PubMed:12923261, PubMed:21070968, PubMed:28002401). Necessary for the degradation of mRNAs, both in normal mRNA turnover and in nonsense- mediated mRNA decay (PubMed:14527413). Pla
   2630..2714    +  CDS            large T antigen (fragment): large T antigen from SV40 (simian virus 40)
   2737..2858    +  polyA_signal   SV40 poly(A) signal: SV40 polyadenylation signal
   2892..3320    -  rep_origin     f1 ori (sequence partly withheld): f1 bacteriophage origin of replication; arrow indicates direction of (+) strand synthesis
   3347..3451    +  promoter       AmpR promoter: bla
   3453..3810    +  promoter       SV40 promoter: SV40 enhancer and early promoter
   3845..4639    +  CDS            NeoR/KanR: aminoglycoside phosphotransferase from Tn5; aph(3')-II (or nptII); confers resistance to neomycin, kanamycin, and G418 (Geneticin®)
   4660..4812    +  CDS            ble (fragment): BLE_KLEPN - Experimental evidence at protein level: Swiss-Prot protein existence level 1. Binding protein with a strong affinity to the bleomycin family of antibiotics. Binds to CL990; an antimitotic-antibiotic compound. From Klebsiella pneumoniae.
   4871..4918    +  polyA_signal   HSV TK poly(A) signal: herpes simplex virus thymidine kinase polyadenylation signal (Cole and Stacy, 1985)
   5009..5025    -  polyA_signal   bGH poly(A) signal (fragment): bovine growth hormone polyadenylation signal
   5247..5835    +  rep_origin     ori: high-copy-number ColE1/pMB1/pBR322/pUC origin of replication
   5950..6001    +  enhancer       CMV enhancer (fragment): human cytomegalovirus immediate early enhancer
