[The description below was written by a language model from this plasmid's Addgene catalogue record and pLannotate feature annotations shown in this document.]
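Description:
pT7-EGFP-C1-HsDCP2-G96PV97P_V is a 6,001 nt mammalian expression plasmid encoding human DCP2 (NUDT20), the mRNA decapping enzyme, carrying the double substitution G96P/V97P and fused at its N-terminus to EGFP. The catalogue lists the backbone as unknown, but the name and the annotated layout are consistent with an EGFP-C1-style vector into which a T7 promoter has been added. The CMV immediate early enhancer and promoter drive transcription in mammalian cells. The bacteriophage T7 promoter lies just downstream of them and ahead of the EGFP coding sequence, which would also permit transcription by T7 RNA polymerase. The DCP2 open reading frame follows EGFP after a short linker, and the transcript ends at an SV40 polyadenylation signal. The depositor notes that the ORF derives from an NCBI cDNA entry and that the supplied sequence may be theoretical or based on Sanger reads.

Propagation in E. coli relies on a high-copy ColE1/pUC-type origin and kanamycin selection. The NeoR/KanR gene (Tn5 aminoglycoside phosphotransferase) sits behind tandem bacterial (AmpR-type) and SV40 early promoters and is terminated by an HSV TK poly(A) signal, so the same marker can confer G418 resistance in mammalian cells. An f1 origin is also present. Several short annotations (truncated HIV-1 LTR, large T antigen, ble and bGH poly(A) fragments) are partial matches and probably reflect incidental sequence similarity rather than functional elements.

The record gives the purpose only as mammalian expression of the mutant. The associated study concerns activation of DCP2 by DCP1 on the EDC4 scaffold, so the fluorescent fusion probably serves for localisation or interaction assays. The record does not state the specific effect of the mutation.
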