Addgene plasmid #147814: pT7-EGFP-C1-HsDCP2-G96PV97P_V
Purpose: Mammalian Expression of HsDCP2-G96PV97P
Depositing lab: Elisa Izaurralde. Depositing organization: Max Planck Institute for Developmental Biology. Publication: The activation of the decapping enzyme DCP2 by DCP1 occurs on the EDC4 scaffold and involves a conserved loop in DCP1. Chang CT, Bercovich N, Loh B, Jonas S, Izaurralde E. Nucleic Acids Res. 2014 Apr;42(8):5217-33. doi: 10.1093/nar/gku129. Epub 2014 Feb 8. PubMed 24510189.
Backbone
  Vector backbone: Unknown
  Vector type: Mammalian Expression
Growth in bacteria
  Bacterial resistance: Kanamycin, 50 μg/mL
  Growth temperature: 37°C
  Growth strain: DH5alpha
  Copy number: High Copy
Gene/Insert
  Gene/Insert name: HsDCP2-G96PV97P
  Species: H. sapiens (human)
  Entrez Gene: DCP2 (a.k.a. NUDT20)
  Cloning method: Unknown
Terms and licenses: Academic/Nonprofit Terms; Industry Terms: Not Available to Industry
Depositor comments: ORF extracted from NCBI: AY135173.1. Plasmids from this collection were made available to the research community and donated after the lab closed. Please note that the sequence provided by the depositing laboratory may be theoretical/predicted or based on Sanger sequencing results. There may be discrepancies between sequencing results obtained by Addgene and the depositor sequence. If an Addgene verified sequence is not available, please contact before placing your order to request that our lab fully sequence the plasmid.
How to cite: pT7-EGFP-C1-HsDCP2-G96PV97P_V was a gift from Elisa Izaurralde (Addgene plasmid # 147814 ; http://n2t.net/addgene:147814 ; RRID:Addgene_147814)
